Addgene plasmid #199321: pNMSB88
Purpose: Combine with Gal4 to direct TeNL expression
Depositing lab: Michael Krieg. Depositing organization: Institute of Photonic Sciences (ICFO). Publication: Neural engineering with photons as synaptic transmitters. Porta-de-la-Riva M, Gonzalez AC, Sanfeliu-Cerdan N, Karimi S, Malaiwong N, Pidde A, Morales-Curiel LF, Fernandez P, Gonzalez-Bolivar S, Hurth C, Krieg M. Nat Methods. 2023 Apr 6. doi: 10.1038/s41592-023-01836-9. PubMed 37024651.
Backbone
  Vector backbone: pHW394
  Total vector size (bp): 5850
  Vector type: Worm Expression
Growth in bacteria
  Bacterial resistance: Ampicillin, 100 μg/mL
  Growth temperature: 37°C
  Growth strain: NEB Stable
  Copy number: Unknown
Gene/Insert
  Gene/Insert name: 15xUAS::delta pes-10::::TeNL::let-858 3'UTR
  Species: C. elegans (nematode)
  Insert size (bp): 3064
  Mutation: KD for calcium is 250 nM, 1 synthetic intron
  GenBank ID: OQ576355
  Promoter: 15xUAS::delta pes-10
  Cloning method: Gibson Cloning
  Sequencing primers: 5′ M13rev; 3′ M13fwd
Terms and licenses: Academic/Nonprofit Terms; Industry Terms: Not Available to Industry
How to cite: pNMSB88 was a gift from Michael Krieg (Addgene plasmid # 199321 ; http://n2t.net/addgene:199321 ; RRID:Addgene_199321)
