[The description below was written by a language model from this plasmid's Addgene catalogue record and pLannotate feature annotations shown in this document.]
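Description:
pNMSB88 is a C. elegans expression plasmid built on the pHW394 backbone that serves as the effector half of a bipartite Gal4/UAS system. It is propagated in E. coli through a high-copy ColE1/pUC-type origin and selected with ampicillin via the β-lactamase gene. Remnants of the lac promoter/operator region, a CAP binding site, a lacI fragment and a pUC multiple cloning site fragment reflect its pUC-derived scaffold. The catalogue lists a total size of 5,850 bp, whereas the sequenced record behind the feature table is 5,414 nt; the record does not explain this difference.

The insert, assembled by Gibson cloning, places three tandem 5X UAS blocks (15 Gal4 binding sites in all) upstream of the delta pes-10 minimal promoter, so transcription is expected only in cells that also express a Gal4 driver. This drives TeNL, terminated by the let-858 3'UTR. The annotated coding region shows how the sensor is built: mTurquoise2 is followed by NanoLuc sequence (only a short fragment is detected), then a calmodulin domain and a myosin light chain kinase-derived fragment, presumably the calmodulin-binding peptide. This layout fits a calcium-dependent bioluminescent protein in which calcium-driven calmodulin–peptide binding controls luciferase activity and the light is passed to the cyan fluorescent protein. The record notes a calcium KD of 250 nM and one synthetic intron, a common feature for improving worm transgene expression. The pes-10 and let-858 elements are not annotated in the feature table. The stated purpose is to combine the plasmid with Gal4 lines to direct TeNL expression, and the associated publication concerns using photons as synaptic transmitters for neural engineering.
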