Features (pLannotate 1.2.2; 15 found; start..end, strand, type, name):
     34..64      +  promoter       lac promoter: promoter for the E. coli lac operon
     72..88      +  protein_bind   lac operator: The lac repressor binds to the lac operator to inhibit transcription in E. coli. This inhibition can be relieved by adding lactose or isopropyl-β-D-thiogalactopyranoside (IPTG). lac repressor encoded by lacI
    277..371     +  protein_bind   5X UAS: five tandem copies of the "ScaI site" 17-mer CGGAGTACTGTCCTCCG, an upstream activating sequence (UAS) that efficiently binds yeast Gal4 (Webster et al., 1988; Pfeiffer et al., 2010) GAL4
    410..504     +  protein_bind   5X UAS: five tandem copies of the "ScaI site" 17-mer CGGAGTACTGTCCTCCG, an upstream activating sequence (UAS) that efficiently binds yeast Gal4 (Webster et al., 1988; Pfeiffer et al., 2010) GAL4
    543..637     +  protein_bind   5X UAS: five tandem copies of the "ScaI site" 17-mer CGGAGTACTGTCCTCCG, an upstream activating sequence (UAS) that efficiently binds yeast Gal4 (Webster et al., 1988; Pfeiffer et al., 2010) GAL4
    960..977     -  misc_feature   MCS (fragment): pUC18/19 multiple cloning site
   1078..1764    +  CDS            mTurquoise2: mTurquoise2 is a basic (constitutively fluorescent) cyan fluorescent protein published in 2012, derived from Aequorea victoria. It is reported to be a rapidly-maturing monomer with very low acid sensitivity.
   1970..1994    +  CDS            Nluc (fragment): NanoLuc® luciferase human codon-optimized
   2011..2457    +  CDS            CALM1: CALM1_HUMAN - Also known as CALM, CAM, CAM1. Experimental evidence at protein level: Swiss-Prot protein existence level 1. (Microbial infection) Required for Legionella pneumophila SidJ glutamylase activity. From Homo sapiens (Human).
   2470..2547    +  CDS            MYLK2 (fragment): MYLK2_HUMAN - Experimental evidence at protein level: Swiss-Prot protein existence level 1. Implicated in the level of global muscle contraction and cardiac function. Phosphorylates a specific serine in the N-terminus of a myosin light chain. From Homo sapiens (Human).
   3400..3504    +  promoter       AmpR promoter: bla
   3505..4365    +  CDS            AmpR: β-lactamase; bla; confers resistance to ampicillin, carbenicillin, and related antibiotics
   4536..5124    +  rep_origin     ori: high-copy-number ColE1/pMB1/pBR322/pUC origin of replication
   5307..5399    +  CDS            lacI (fragment): lac repressor; lacI; The lac repressor binds to the lac operator to inhibit transcription in E. coli. This inhibition can be relieved by adding lactose or isopropyl-β-D-thiogalactopyranoside (IPTG).
   5412..19      +  protein_bind   CAP binding site (across the origin): CAP binding activates transcription in the presence of cAMP. E. coli catabolite activator protein
>Addgene plasmid #199321 | pNMSB88 | addgene full sequence | sequence record 404760 | Addgene NGS Result
TGTGAGTTAGCTCACTCATTAGGCACCCCAGGCTTTACACTTTATGCTTCCGGCTCGTATGTTGTGTGGA
ATTGTGAGCGGATAACAATTTCACACAGGAAACAGCTATGACCATGATTACGCCAAGCTGTAAGTTTAAA
CATGATCTTACTAACTAACTATTCTCATTTAAATTTTCAGAGCTTAAAAATGGCTGAAATCACTCACAAC
GATGGATACGCTAACAACTTGGAAATGAAATAAGCTTGCTAGCCCATGATTACGCCAAGCTACGGGCGGA
GTACTGTCCTCCGAGCGGAGTACTGTCCTCCGAGCGGAGTACTGTCCTCCGAGCGGAGTACTGTCCTCCG
AGCGGAGTACTGTCCTCCGAGCGGAGACTCCCTAGCCCATGATTACGCCAAGCTACGGGCGGAGTACTGT
CCTCCGAGCGGAGTACTGTCCTCCGAGCGGAGTACTGTCCTCCGAGCGGAGTACTGTCCTCCGAGCGGAG
TACTGTCCTCCGAGCGGAGACTCCCTAGCCCATGATTACGCCAAGCTACGGGCGGAGTACTGTCCTCCGA
GCGGAGTACTGTCCTCCGAGCGGAGTACTGTCCTCCGAGCGGAGTACTGTCCTCCGAGCGGAGTACTGTC
CTCCGAGCGGAGACTCCCTAGGGGCGGCCGCACTGACTGGGCCGGCCAAAAATGCATAAGGTTTTGCTGG
CACTGTTCTTTATCTTTCTGGCACCAGCATCCGCACTGGCAGTCTCCGAACCGGCCTGCAGGTCGATTTT
TTGCAAATTACGAGCGTTGTAGGGGGCGGAGCGATAGGTCCTATAGGTTTTGGTATATCATCATTCATTC
ATTCATTGGTACATTCATTTACCCACCTTCCTCTTTCTGAGCTTCTCTGGAGTTCTGTGCTTCCTTTTTC
CCTTATCTTTATACTGTAATTTTTAACTTTCAGGCATTGATTGGCGCGCCTCTAGAGGATCCCCGGGATT
GGCCAAAGGACCCAAAGGTATGTTTCGAATGATACTAACATAACATAGAACATTTTCAGGAGGACCCTTG
GCTAGCGTCGACGGTACCGGTAGAAAAATGGTGAGCAAAGGAGAAGAATTATTCACGGGAGTTGTACCAA
TCCTCGTCGAGCTGGACGGAGACGTCAACGGACACAAGTTCAGCGTGTCCGGAGAGGGAGAGGGAGACGC
CACCTACGGAAAGCTCACCCTCAAGTTCATCTGCACCACCGGAAAGCTGCCAGTCCCATGGCCAACCCTC
GTCACCACCCTCTCCTGGGGAGTCCAGTGCTTCGCCCGTTACCCAGACCACATGAAGCAACACGACTTCT
TCAAGTCCGCCATGCCAGAGGGATACGTCCAAGAGCGCACCATCTTCTTCAAGGACGACGGCAACTACAA
GACCCGTGCCGAGGTCAAGTTCGAGGGAGACACCCTCGTCAACCGCATCGAGCTCAAGGGAATCGACTTC
AAGGAGGACGGCAACATCCTCGGACACAAGCTCGAGTACAACTACTTCTCCGACAACGTCTACATCACCG
CCGACAAGCAAAAGAACGGAATCAAGGCCAACTTCAAGATCCGCCACAACATCGAGGACGGAGGAGTCCA
ACTCGCCGACCACTACCAACAAAACACCCCAATCGGAGACGGCCCAGTCCTCCTCCCAGACAACCACTAC
CTGTCCACCCAATCCAAGCTGTCCAAGGACCCAAACGAGAAGCGTGACCACATGGTCCTGCTCGAGTTCG
TCACCGCCGCCGGGGGATTCGAGGACTTCGTCGGAGACTGGCGTCAAACAGCCGGATACAACCTCGACCA
AGTCCTCGAGCAAGGAGGAGTCTCCTCCTTGTTCCAAAACCTCGGAGTCTCCGTCACCCCAATCCAAAGG
ATCGTCCTCTCCGGAGAGAATGGACTCAAGGTAAGTTTAAACATATATATACTAACTAACCCTGATTATT
TAAATTTTCAGATCGACATCCATGTCATCATCCCATACGAGGGACCATGGATGCACGACCAACTCACCGA
GGAGCAGATCGCCGAGTTCAAGGAGGCCTTCTCCCTCTTCGACAAGGACGGAGACGGCACCATCACCACC
CGTGAGCTCGGAACCGTCATGCGTTCCCTTGGACAAAACCCAACCGAGGCCGAGCTCCAAGACATGATCA
ATGAAGTCGACGCCGACGGAAACGGAACCATCTACTTCCCTGAGTTCCTCACCATGATGGCCCGTAAGAT
GAAGGACACCGACAGCGAGGAGGAGATCCGTGAGGCCTTCCGTGTCTTCGACAAGGACGGGAACGGATAC
ATCTCCGCCGCCCAACTCCGTCACGTCATGACCAACCTCGGAGTGAAGCTCACCGACGAGGAGGTCGACG
AAATGATACGTGAGGCCGACATCGACGGAGACGGACAAGTAAACTACGAGGAGTTCGAGCAAATGATGAC
CGCCAAGGGAGGAGGATCCAAGAGGCGTTGGAAGAAAAACTTCATCGCCGTCTCCGCCGCCAACCGTTTC
AAGAAGATCTCCTCCTCCGGAGCACTCGAGCTCCTCTCCGGAGACCAAATGGGACAAATCGAGAAGATTT
TCAAGGTCGTCTACCCAGTCGACGACCACCACTTTAAGGTCATCCTCCACTACGGAACCCTCGTCATCGA
CGGAGTTACCCCAAACATGATCGACTACTTCGGACGTCCATACGAGGGAATCGCCGTGTTCGACGGAAAG
AAGATCACCGTCACCGGAACCCTCTGGAACGGAAACAAAATCATCGACGAGCGTCTCATCAACCCAGACG
GATCCCTCCTCTTCCGTGTAACCATCAACGGAGTCACCGGATGGCGTCTCTGCGAGCGTATCCTCGCGTA
AGGTACCGAATTCGCTAGCCGGCCATACAAGTAATCCGGATGATCGACGCCAACGTCGTTGAATTTTCAA
ATTTTAAATACTGAATATTTGTTTTTTTTCCTATTATTTATTTATTCTCTTTGTGTTTTTTTTCTTGCTT
TCTAAAAAATTAATTCAATCCAAATCTAAACATTTTTTTTTCTCTTTCCGTCTCCCAATTCGTATTCCGC
TCCTCTCATCTGAACACAATGTGCAAGTTTATTTATCTTCTCGCTTTCATTTCATTAGGACGTGGGGGGA
ATTGGTGGAAGGGGGAAACACACAAAAGGATGATGGAAATGAAATAAGGACACACAATATGCAACAACAT
TCAATTCAGAAATATGGAGGAAGGTTTAAAAGAAAACATAAAAATATATAGAGGAGGAAGGAAAACTAGT
AAAAAATAAGCAAAGAAATTAGGCGAACGATGAGAATTGTCCTCGCTTGGGCCCAAAAGGCCTTTTTTTT
TTGGCGCCGACGTCAGGTGGCACTTTTCGGGGAAATGTGCGCGGAACCCCTATTTGTTTATTTTTCTAAA
TACATTCAAATATGTATCCGCTCATGAGACAATAACCCTGATAAATGCTTCAATAATATTGAAAAAGGAA
GAGTATGAGTATTCAACATTTCCGTGTCGCCCTTATTCCCTTTTTTGCGGCATTTTGCCTTCCTGTTTTT
GCTCACCCAGAAACGCTGGTGAAAGTAAAAGATGCTGAAGATCAGTTGGGTGCACGAGTGGGTTACATCG
AACTGGATCTCAACAGCGGTAAGATCCTTGAGAGTTTTCGCCCCGAAGAACGTTTTCCAATGATGAGCAC
TTTTAAAGTTCTGCTATGTGGCGCGGTATTATCCCGTATTGACGCCGGGCAAGAGCAACTCGGTCGCCGC
ATACACTATTCTCAGAATGACTTGGTTGAGTACTCACCAGTCACAGAAAAGCATCTTACGGATGGCATGA
CAGTAAGAGAATTATGCAGTGCTGCCATAACCATGAGTGATAACACTGCGGCCAACTTACTTCTGACAAC
GATCGGAGGACCGAAGGAGCTAACCGCTTTTTTGCACAACATGGGGGATCATGTAACTCGCCTTGATCGT
TGGGAACCGGAGCTGAATGAAGCCATACCAAACGACGAGCGTGACACCACGATGCCTGTAGCAATGGCAA
CAACGTTGCGCAAACTATTAACTGGCGAACTACTTACTCTAGCTTCCCGGCAACAATTAATAGACTGGAT
GGAGGCGGATAAAGTTGCAGGACCACTTCTGCGCTCGGCCCTTCCGGCTGGCTGGTTTATTGCTGATAAA
TCTGGAGCCGGTGAGCGTGGGTCTCGCGGTATCATTGCAGCACTGGGGCCAGATGGTAAGCCCTCCCGTA
TCGTAGTTATCTACACGACGGGGAGTCAGGCAACTATGGATGAACGAAATAGACAGATCGCTGAGATAGG
TGCCTCACTGATTAAGCATTGGTAACTGTCAGACCAAGTTTACTCATATATACTTTAGATTGATTTAAAA
CTTCATTTTTAATTTAAAAGGATCTAGGTGAAGATCCTTTTTGATAATCTCATGACCAAAATCCCTTAAC
GTGAGTTTTCGTTCCACTGAGCGTCAGACCCCGTAGAAAAGATCAAAGGATCTTCTTGAGATCCTTTTTT
TCTGCGCGTAATCTGCTGCTTGCAAACAAAAAAACCACCGCTACCAGCGGTGGTTTGTTTGCCGGATCAA
GAGCTACCAACTCTTTTTCCGAAGGTAACTGGCTTCAGCAGAGCGCAGATACCAAATACTGTTCTTCTAG
TGTAGCCGTAGTTAGGCCACCACTTCAAGAACTCTGTAGCACCGCCTACATACCTCGCTCTGCTAATCCT
GTTACCAGTGGCTGCTGCCAGTGGCGATAAGTCGTGTCTTACCGGGTTGGACTCAAGACGATAGTTACCG
GATAAGGCGCAGCGGTCGGGCTGAACGGGGGGTTCGTGCACACAGCCCAGCTTGGAGCGAACGACCTACA
CCGAACTGAGATACCTACAGCGTGAGCTATGAGAAAGCGCCACGCTTCCCGAAGGGAGAAAGGCGGACAG
GTATCCGGTAAGCGGCAGGGTCGGAACAGGAGAGCGCACGAGGGAGCTTCCAGGGGGAAACGCCTGGTAT
CTTTATAGTCCTGTCGGGTTTCGCCACCTCTGACTTGAGCGTCGATTTTTGTGATGCTCGTCAGGGGGGC
GGAGCCTATGGAAAAACGCCAGCAACGCGGCCTTTTTACGGTTCCTGGCCTTTTGCTGGCCTTTTGCTCA
CATGTTCTTTCCTGCGTTATCCCCTGATTCTGTGGATAACCGTATTACCGCCTTTGAGTGAGCTGATACC
GCTCGCCGCAGCCGAACGACCGAGCGCAGCGAGTCAGTGAGCGAGGAAGCGGAAGAGCGCCCAATACGCA
AACCGCCTCTCCCCGCGCGTTGGCCGATTCATTAATGCAGCTGGCACGACAGGTTTCCCGACTGGAAAGC
GGGCAGTGAGCGCAACGCAATTAA
